>Addgene plasmid #59812 | pcDNA5 FRT TO GFP hBub1 WT | depositor full sequence | sequence record 99116 | Full Sequence
GACGGATCGGGAGATCTCCCGATCCCCTATGGTGCACTCTCAGTACAATCTGCTCTGATGCCGCATAGTT
AAGCCAGTATCTGCTCCCTGCTTGTGTGTTGGAGGTCGCTGAGTAGTGCGCGAGCAAAATTTAAGCTACA
ACAAGGCAAGGCTTGACCGACAATTGCATGAAGAATCTGCTTAGGGTTAGGCGTTTTGCGCTGCTTCGCG
ATGTACGGGCCAGATATACGCGTTGACATTGATTATTGACTAGTTATTAATAGTAATCAATTACGGGGTC
ATTAGTTCATAGCCCATATATGGAGTTCCGCGTTACATAACTTACGGTAAATGGCCCGCCTGGCTGACCG
CCCAACGACCCCCGCCCATTGACGTCAATAATGACGTATGTTCCCATAGTAACGCCAATAGGGACTTTCC
ATTGACGTCAATGGGTGGAGTATTTACGGTAAACTGCCCACTTGGCAGTACATCAAGTGTATCATATGCC
AAGTACGCCCCCTATTGACGTCAATGACGGTAAATGGCCCGCCTGGCATTATGCCCAGTACATGACCTTA
TGGGACTTTCCTACTTGGCAGTACATCTACGTATTAGTCATCGCTATTACCATGGTGATGCGGTTTTGGC
AGTACATCAATGGGCGTGGATAGCGGTTTGACTCACGGGGATTTCCAAGTCTCCACCCCATTGACGTCAA
TGGGAGTTTGTTTTGGCACCAAAATCAACGGGACTTTCCAAAATGTCGTAACAACTCCGCCCCATTGACG
CAAATGGGCGGTAGGCGTGTACGGTGGGAGGTCTATATAAGCAGAGCTCTCTGGCTAACTAGAGAACCCA
CTGCTTACTGGCTTATCGAAATTAATACGACTCACTATAGGGAGACCCAAGCTGGCTAGCGTTTAAACTT
AAGCTTGGTACCCCGGGGAATTCGGCAGATCCCGAGGTCCGACAGCGCCCGGCCCAGATCCCCACGCCTG
CCAGGAGCAAGCCGAGAGCCAGCCGGCCGGCGCACTCCGACTCCGAGCAGTCTCTGTCCTTCGACCCGAG
CCCCGCGCCCTTTCCGGGACCCCTGCCCCGCGGATGGTGAGCAAGGGCGAGGAGCTGTTCACCGGGGTGG
TGCCCATCCTGGTCGAGCTGGACGGCGACGTAAACGGCCACAAGTTCAGCGTGTCCGGCGAGGGCGAGGG
CGATGCCACCTACGGCAAGCTGACCCTGAAGTTCATCTGCACCACCGGCAAGCTGCCCGTGCCCTGGCCC
ACCCTCGTGACCACCTTGACCTACGGCGTGCAGTGCTTCGCCCGCTACCCCGACCACATGAAGCAGCACG
ACTTCTTCAAGTCCGCCATGCCCGAAGGCTACGTCCAGGAGCGCACCATCTTCTTCAAGGACGACGGCAA
CTACAAGACCCGCGCCGAGGTGAAGTTCGAGGGCGACACCCTGGTGAACCGCATCGAGCTGAAGGGCATC
GACTTCAAGGAGGACGGCAACATCCTGGGGCACAAGCTGGAGTACAACTACAACAGCCACAAGGTCTATA
TCACCGCCGACAAGCAGAAGAACGGCATCAAGGTGAACTTCAAGACCCGCCACAACATCGAGGACGGCAG
CGTGCAGCTCGCCGACCACTACCAGCAGAACACCCCCATCGGCGACGGCCCCGTGCTGCTGCCCGACAAC
CACTACCTGAGCACCCAGTCCGCCCTGAGCAAAGACCCCAACGAGAAGCGCGATCACATGGTCCTGCTGG
AGTTCGTGACCGCCGCCGGGATCACTCTCGGCATGGACGAGCTGTACAAGCTCGAGGGATCCGACACCCC
GGAAAATGTCCTTCAGATGCTTGAAGCCCACATGCAGAGCTACAAGGGCAATGACCCTCTTGGTGAATGG
GAAAGATACATACAGTGGGTAGAAGAGAATTTTCCTGAGAATAAAGAATACTTGATAACTTTACTAGAAC
ATTTAATGAAGGAATTTTTAGATAAGAAGAAATACCACAATGACCCAAGATTCATCAGTTATTGTTTAAA
ATTTGCTGAGTACAACAGTGACCTCCATCAATTTTTTGAGTTTCTGTACAACCATGGGATTGGAACCCTG
TCATCCCCTCTGTACATTGCCTGGGCGGGGCATCTGGAAGCCCAAGGAGAGCTGCAGCATGCCAGTGCTG
TCCTTCAGAGAGGAATTCAAAACCAGGCTGAACCCAGAGAGTTCCTGCAACAACAATACAGGTTATTTCA
GACACGCCTCACTGAAACCCATTTGCCAGCTCAAGCTAGAACCTCAGAACCTCTGCATAATGTTCAGGTT
TTAAATCAAATGATAACATCAAAATCAAATCCAGGAAATAACATGGCCTGCATTTCTAAGAATCAGGGTT
CAGAGCTTTCTGGAGTGATATCTTCAGCTTGTGATAAAGAGTCAAATATGGAACGAAGAGTGATCACGAT
TTCTAAATCAGAATATTCTGTGCACTCATCTTTGGCATCCAAAGTTGATGTTGAGCAGGTTGTTATGTAT
TGCAAGGAGAAGCTTATTCGTGGGGAATCAGAATTTTCCTTTGAAGAATTGAGAGCCCAGAAATACAATC
AACGGAGAAAGCATGAGCAATGGGTAAATGAAGACAGACATTATATGAAAAGGAAAGAAGCAAATGCTTT
TGAAGAACAGCTATTAAAACAGAAAATGGATGAACTTCATAAGAAGTTGCATCAGGTGGTGGAGACATCC
CATGAGGATCTGCCCGCTTCCCAGGAAAGGTCCGAGGTTAATCCAGCACGTATGGGGCCAAGTGTAGGCT
CCCAGCAGGAACTGAGAGCGCCATGTCTTCCAGTAACCTATCAGCAGACACCAGTGAACATGGAAAAGAA
CCCAAGAGAGGCACCTCCTGTTGTTCCTCCTTTGGCAAATGCTATTTCTGCAGCTTTGGTGTCCCCAGCC
ACCAGCCAGAGCATTGCTCCTCCTGTTCCTTTGAAAGCCCAGACAGTAACAGACTCCATGTTTGCAGTGG
CCAGCAAAGATGCTGGATGTGTGAATAAGAGTACTCATGAATTCAAGCCACAGAGTGGAGCAGAGATCAA
AGAAGGGTGTGAAACACATAAGGTTGCCAACACAAGTTCTTTTCACACAACTCCAAACACATCACTGGGA
ATGGTTCAGGCAACGCCATCCAAAGTGCAGCCATCACCCACCGTGCACACAAAAGAAGCATTAGGTTTCA
TCATGAATATGTTTCAGGCTCCTACACTTCCTGATATTTCTGATGACAAAGATGAATGGCAATCTCTAGA
TCAAAATGAAGATGCATTTGAAGCCCAGTTTCAAAAAAATGTAAGGTCATCTGGGGCTTGGGGAGTCAAT
AAGATCATCTCTTCTTTGTCATCTGCTTTTCATGTGTTTGAAGATGGAAACAAAGAAAATTATGGATTAC
CACAGCCTAAAAATAAACCCACAGGAGCCAGGACCTTTGGAGAACGCTCTGTCAGCAGACTTCCTTCAAA
ACCAAAGGAGGAAGTGCCTCATGCTGAAGAGTTTTTGGATGACTCAACTGTATGGGGTATTCGCTGCAAC
AAAACCCTGGCACCCAGTCCTAAGAGCCCAGGAGACTTCACATCTGCTGCACAACTTGCGTCTACACCAT
TCCACAAGCTTCCAGTGGAGTCAGTGCACATTTTAGAAGATAAAGAAAATGTGGTAGCAAAACAGTGTAC
CCAGGCGACTTTGGATTCTTGTGAGGAAAACATGGTGGTGCCTTCAAGGGATGGAAAATTCAGTCCAATT
CAAGAGAAAAGCCCAAAACAGGCCTTGTCGTCTCACATGTATTCAGCATCCTTACTTCGTCTGAGCCAGC
CTGCTGCAGGTGGGGTACTTACCTGTGAGGCAGAGTTGGGCGTTGAGGCTTGCAGACTCACAGACACTGA
CGCTGCCATTGCAGAAGATCCACCAGATGCTATTGCTGGGCTCCAAGCAGAATGGATGCAGATGAGTTCA
CTTGGGACTGTTGATGCTCCAAACTTCATTGTTGGGAACCCATGGGATGATAAGCTGATTTTCAAACTTT
TATCTGGGCTTTCTAAACCAGTGAGTTCCTATCCAAATACTTTTGAATGGCAATGTAAACTTCCAGCCAT
CAAGCCCAAGACTGAATTTCAATTGGGTTCTAAGCTGGTCTATGTCCATCACCTTCTTGGAGAAGGAGCC
TTTGCCCAGGTGTACGAAGCTACCCAGGGAGATCTGAATGATGCTAAAAATAAACAGAAATTTGTTTTAA
AGGTCCAAAAGCCTGCCAACCCCTGGGAATTCTACATTGGGACCCAGTTGATGGAAAGACTAAAGCCATC
TATGCAGCACATGTTTATGAAGTTCTATTCTGCCCACTTATTCCAGAATGGCAGTGTATTAGTAGGAGAG
CTCTACAGCTATGGAACATTATTAAATGCCATTAACCTCTATAAAAATACCCCTGAAAAAGTGATGCCTC
AAGGTCTTGTCATCTCTTTTGCTATGAGAATGCTTTACATGATTGAGCAAGTGCATGACTGTGAAATCAT
TCATGGAGACATTAAACCAGACAATTTCATACTTGGAAACGGATTTTTGGAACAGGATGATGAAGATGAT
TTATCTGCTGGCTTGGCACTGATTGACCTGGGTCAGAGTATAGATATGAAACTTTTTCCAAAAGGAACTA
TATTCACAGCAAAGTGTGAAACATCTGGTTTTCAGTGTGTTGAGATGCTCAGCAACAAACCATGGAACTA
CCAGATCGATTACTTTGGGGTTGCTGCAACAGTATATTGCATGCTCTTTGGCACTTACATGAAAGTGAAA
AATGAAGGAGGAGAGTGTAAGCCTGAAGGTCTTTTTAGAAGGCTTCCTCATTTGGATATGTGGAATGAAT
TTTTTCATGTTATGTTGAATATTCCAGATTGTCATCATCTTCCATCTTTGGATTTGTTAAGGCAAAAGCT
GAAGAAAGTATTTCAACAACACTATACTAACAAGATTAGGGCCCTACGTAATAGGCTAATTGTACTGCTC
TTAGAATGTAAGCGTTCACGAAAATAAAATTTGGATATAGCCAGTCCTTAAAAATCCCCCTGTAAATATG
AATCTCCCAACTTTCTTGTACAAAGTTGGCATTATAAGAAAGCATTGCTTATCAATTTGTTGCAACGAAC
TAAGCGGCCGCGGGCCCGTTTAAACCCGCTGATCAGCCTCGACTGTGCCTTCTAGTTGCCAGCCATCTGT
TGTTTGCCCCTCCCCCGTGCCTTCCTTGACCCTGGAAGGTGCCACTCCCACTGTCCTTTCCTAATAAAAT
GAGGAAATTGCATCGCATTGTCTGAGTAGGTGTCATTCTATTCTGGGGGGTGGGGTGGGGCAGGACAGCA
AGGGGGAGGATTGGGAAGACAATAGCAGGCATGCTGGGGATGCGGTGGGCTCTATGGCTTCTGAGGCGGA
AAGAACCAGCTGGGGCTCTAGGGGGTATCCCC
[124 nt withheld, positions 5493-5616]
C
[91 nt withheld, positions 5618-5708]
AGGGTGATGGTTCACGTACCTAGAAGTTCCTATTCCGAAGTTCCTATTCTCTAGAAAGTATAGGAACTTC
CTTGGCCAAAAAGCCTGAACTCACCGCGACGTCTGTCGAGAAGTTTCTGATCGAAAAGTTCGACAGCGTC
TCCGACCTGATGCAGCTCTCGGAGGGCGAAGAATCTCGTGCTTTCAGCTTCGATGTAGGAGGGCGTGGAT
ATGTCCTGCGGGTAAATAGCTGCGCCGATGGTTTCTACAAAGATCGTTATGTTTATCGGCACTTTGCATC
GGCCGCGCTCCCGATTCCGGAAGTGCTTGACATTGGGGAATTCAGCGAGAGCCTGACCTATTGCATCTCC
CGCCGTGCACAGGGTGTCACGTTGCAAGACCTGCCTGAAACCGAACTGCCCGCTGTTCTGCAGCCGGTCG
CGGAGGCCATGGATGCGATCGCTGCGGCCGATCTTAGCCAGACGAGCGGGTTCGGCCCATTCGGACCGCA
AGGAATCGGTCAATACACTACATGGCGTGATTTCATATGCGCGATTGCTGATCCCCATGTGTATCACTGG
CAAACTGTGATGGACGACACCGTCAGTGCGTCCGTCGCGCAGGCTCTCGATGAGCTGATGCTTTGGGCCG
AGGACTGCCCCGAAGTCCGGCACCTCGTGCACGCGGATTTCGGCTCCAACAATGTCCTGACGGACAATGG
CCGCATAACAGCGGTCATTGACTGGAGCGAGGCGATGTTCGGGGATTCCCAATACGAGGTCGCCAACATC
TTCTTCTGGAGGCCGTGGTTGGCTTGTATGGAGCAGCAGACGCGCTACTTCGAGCGGAGGCATCCGGAGC
TTGCAGGATCGCCGCGGCTCCGGGCGTATATGCTCCGCATTGGTCTTGACCAACTCTATCAGAGCTTGGT
TGACGGCAATTTCGATGATGCAGCTTGGGCGCAGGGTCGATGCGACGCAATCGTCCGATCCGGAGCCGGG
ACTGTCGGGCGTACACAAATCGCCCGCAGAAGCGCGGCCGTCTGGACCGATGGCTGTGTAGAAGTACTCG
CCGATAGTGGAAACCGACGCCCCAGCACTCGTCCGAGGGCAAAGGAATAGCACGTACTACGAGATTTCGA
TTCCACCGCCGCCTTCTATGAAAGGTTGGGCTTCGGAATCGTTTTCCGGGACGCCGGCTGGATGATCCTC
CAGCGCGGGGATCTCATGCTGGAGTTCTTCGCCCACCCCAACTTGTTTATTGCAGCTTATAATGGTTACA
AATAAAGCAATAGCATCACAAATTTCACAAATAAAGCATTTTTTTCACTGCATTCTAGTTGTGGTTTGTC
CAAACTCATCAATGTATCTTATCATGTCTGTATACCGTCGACCTCTAGCTAGAGCTTGGCGTAATCATGG
TCATAGCTGTTTCCTGTGTGAAATTGTTATCCGCTCACAATTCCACACAACATACGAGCCGGAAGCATAA
AGTGTAAAGCCTGGGGTGCCTAATGAGTGAGCTAACTCACATTAATTGCGTTGCGCTCACTGCCCGCTTT
CCAGTCGGGAAACCTGTCGTGCCAGCTGCATTAATGAATCGGCCAACGCGCGGGGAGAGGCGGTTTGCGT
ATTGGGCGCTCTTCCGCTTCCTCGCTCACTGACTCGCTGCGCTCGGTCGTTCGGCTGCGGCGAGCGGTAT
CAGCTCACTCAAAGGCGGTAATACGGTTATCCACAGAATCAGGGGATAACGCAGGAAAGAACATGTGAGC
AAAAGGCCAGCAAAAGGCCAGGAACCGTAAAAAGGCCGCGTTGCTGGCGTTTTTCCATAGGCTCCGCCCC
CCTGACGAGCATCACAAAAATCGACGCTCAAGTCAGAGGTGGCGAAACCCGACAGGACTATAAAGATACC
AGGCGTTTCCCCCTGGAAGCTCCCTCGTGCGCTCTCCTGTTCCGACCCTGCCGCTTACCGGATACCTGTC
CGCCTTTCTCCCTTCGGGAAGCGTGGCGCTTTCTCATAGCTCACGCTGTAGGTATCTCAGTTCGGTGTAG
GTCGTTCGCTCCAAGCTGGGCTGTGTGCACGAACCCCCCGTTCAGCCCGACCGCTGCGCCTTATCCGGTA
ACTATCGTCTTGAGTCCAACCCGGTAAGACACGACTTATCGCCACTGGCAGCAGCCACTGGTAACAGGAT
TAGCAGAGCGAGGTATGTAGGCGGTGCTACAGAGTTCTTGAAGTGGTGGCCTAACTACGGCTACACTAGA
AGGACAGTATTTGGTATCTGCGCTCTGCTGAAGCCAGTTACCTTCGGAAAAAGAGTTGGTAGCTCTTGAT
CCGGCAAACAAACCACCGCTGGTAGCGGTGGTTTTTTTGTTTGCAAGCAGCAGATTACGCGCAGAAAAAA
AGGATCTCAAGAAGATCCTTTGATCTTTTCTACGGGGTCTGACGCTCAGTGGAACGAAAACTCACGTTAA
GGGATTTTGGTCATGAGATTATCAAAAAGGATCTTCACCTAGATCCTTTTAAATTAAAAATGAAGTTTTA
AATCAATCTAAAGTATATATGAGTAAACTTGGTCTGACAGTTACCAATGCTTAATCAGTGAGGCACCTAT
CTCAGCGATCTGTCTATTTCGTTCATCCATAGTTGCCTGACTCCCCGTCGTGTAGATAACTACGATACGG
GAGGGCTTACCATCTGGCCCCAGTGCTGCAATGATACCGCGAGACCCACGCTCACCGGCTCCAGATTTAT
CAGCAATAAACCAGCCAGCCGGAAGGGCCGAGCGCAGAAGTGGTCCTGCAACTTTATCCGCCTCCATCCA
GTCTATTAATTGTTGCCGGGAAGCTAGAGTAAGTAGTTCGCCAGTTAATAGTTTGCGCAACGTTGTTGCC
ATTGCTACAGGCATCGTGGTGTCACGCTCGTCGTTTGGTATGGCTTCATTCAGCTCCGGTTCCCAACGAT
CAAGGCGAGTTACATGATCCCCCATGTTGTGCAAAAAAGCGGTTAGCTCCTTCGGTCCTCCGATCGTTGT
CAGAAGTAAGTTGGCCGCAGTGTTATCACTCATGGTTATGGCAGCACTGCATAATTCTCTTACTGTCATG
CCATCCGTAAGATGCTTTTCTGTGACTGGTGAGTACTCAACCAAGTCATTCTGAGAATAGTGTATGCGGC
GACCGAGTTGCTCTTGCCCGGCGTCAATACGGGATAATACCGCGCCACATAGCAGAACTTTAAAAGTGCT
CATCATTGGAAAACGTTCTTCGGGGCGAAAACTCTCAAGGATCTTACCGCTGTTGAGATCCAGTTCGATG
TAACCCACTCGTGCACCCAACTGATCTTCAGCATCTTTTACTTTCACCAGCGTTTCTGGGTGAGCAAAAA
CAGGAAGGCAAAATGCCGCAAAAAAGGGAATAAGGGCGACACGGAAATGTTGAATACTCATACTCTTCCT
TTTTCAATATTATTGAAGCATTTATCAGGGTTATTGTCTCATGAGCGGATACATATTTGAATGTATTTAG
AAAAATAAACAAATAGGGGTTCCGCGCACATTTCCCCGAAAAGTGCCACCTGACGTC
Features (pLannotate 1.2.2; 22 found; start..end, strand, type, name):
     28..80      -  misc_feature   bom (fragment): basis of mobility region from pBR322
    235..614     +  enhancer       CMV enhancer: human cytomegalovirus immediate early enhancer
    615..818     +  promoter       CMV promoter: human cytomegalovirus (CMV) immediate early promoter
    814..847     +  LTR            5' LTR (truncated) (fragment): truncated 5' long terminal repeat (LTR) from HIV-1
    863..881     +  promoter       T7 promoter: promoter for bacteriophage T7 RNA polymerase
   1084..1800    +  CDS            Emerald: Emerald is a basic (constitutively fluorescent) green fluorescent protein published in 1998, derived from Aequorea victoria. It is reported to be a very rapidly-maturing weak dimer.
   1813..5064    +  CDS            BUB1: BUB1_HUMAN - Also known as BUB1L. Experimental evidence at protein level: Swiss-Prot protein existence level 1. Serine/threonine-protein kinase that performs 2 crucial functions during mitosis: it is essential for spindle-assembly checkpoint signaling and for correct chromosome alignment. Has a key role in the assembly of checkpoint proteins at the kinetochore, being required for the subsequent localization of CENPF, BUB1B, CENPE and MAD2L1. Required for the kinetochore localization of PLK1. Required for centromeric enrichment of AUKRB in prometaphase. Plays an important role in defining SGO1
   5116..5180    -  protein_bind   attL2 (fragment): mutant version of attL; recombination site for the Gateway® LR reaction LR Clonase™
   5223..5447    +  polyA_signal   bGH poly(A) signal: bovine growth hormone polyadenylation signal
   5451..5472    +  promoter       SV40 promoter (fragment): SV40 enhancer and early promoter
   5493..5726    +  rep_origin     f1 ori (fragment) (sequence partly withheld): f1 bacteriophage origin of replication; arrow indicates direction of (+) strand synthesis
   5731..5778    +  protein_bind   FRT: FLP-mediated recombination occurs in the 8-bp core sequence TCTAGAAA (Turan and Bode, 2011). FLP recombinase from the Saccharomyces cerevisiae 2μ plasmid
   5786..6808    +  CDS            HygR: aminoglycoside phosphotransferase from E. coli; aph(4)-Ia; confers resistance to hygromycin
   6818..6943    +  CDS            ble (fragment): BLE_KLEPN - Experimental evidence at protein level: Swiss-Prot protein existence level 1. Binding protein with a strong affinity to the bleomycin family of antibiotics. Binds to CL990; an antimitotic-antibiotic compound. From Klebsiella pneumoniae.
   6938..7059    +  polyA_signal   SV40 poly(A) signal: SV40 polyadenylation signal
   7132..7148    -  protein_bind   lac operator: The lac repressor binds to the lac operator to inhibit transcription in E. coli. This inhibition can be relieved by adding lactose or isopropyl-β-D-thiogalactopyranoside (IPTG). lac repressor encoded by lacI
   7156..7186    -  promoter       lac promoter: promoter for the E. coli lac operon
   7201..7222    -  protein_bind   CAP binding site: CAP binding activates transcription in the presence of cAMP. E. coli catabolite activator protein
   7235..7327    -  CDS            lacI (fragment): lac repressor; lacI; The lac repressor binds to the lac operator to inhibit transcription in E. coli. This inhibition can be relieved by adding lactose or isopropyl-β-D-thiogalactopyranoside (IPTG).
   7510..8098    -  rep_origin     ori: high-copy-number ColE1/pMB1/pBR322/pUC origin of replication
   8269..9129    -  CDS            AmpR: β-lactamase; bla; confers resistance to ampicillin, carbenicillin, and related antibiotics
   9130..9234    -  promoter       AmpR promoter: bla
