[The description below was written by a language model from this plasmid's Addgene catalogue record and pLannotate feature annotations shown in this document.]
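Description:
pcDNA5 FRT TO GFP hBub1 WT is a mammalian expression plasmid of about 9.3 kb built on the Invitrogen pcDNA5/FRT/TO backbone. It is designed for site-specific genomic integration and tetracycline-inducible expression of a GFP-tagged human BUB1. In bacteria it is maintained at high copy through a ColE1/pUC-type origin and selected with ampicillin via the β-lactamase gene. Small fragments annotated as f1 ori, lac regulatory elements, bom and an HIV-1 LTR are short partial matches that are probably backbone remnants or software artefacts rather than functional parts.

The expression cassette is driven by the CMV enhancer and promoter, which the catalogue describes as a hybrid CMV/TetO2 promoter, although the feature table does not annotate the tet operators separately. In cells expressing the Tet repressor, transcription stays off until tetracycline or doxycycline is added. Downstream lies the Emerald GFP (EmGFP) coding sequence, followed closely by the wild-type human BUB1 open reading frame, giving an N-terminally tagged fusion that ends at the bovine growth hormone polyadenylation signal. A fragment of an attL2 site after the insert suggests Gateway-type cloning, though the record lists the cloning method as unknown.

Behind the cassette, an FRT site sits directly upstream of a hygromycin resistance gene with an SV40 poly(A) signal. No intact promoter is annotated for this gene. In this backbone system, FLP-mediated recombination into a host line carrying a matching genomic FRT site activates the marker, so hygromycin selects for correctly integrated, isogenic clones. BUB1 is a mitotic serine/threonine kinase involved in spindle assembly checkpoint signalling and chromosome alignment. The construct therefore suits making stable lines for inducible expression and localisation studies of the tagged protein in mitosis.
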