Addgene plasmid #59812: pcDNA5 FRT TO GFP hBub1 WT
Purpose: Allows the integration of GFP hBub1 in the genome and Tet-inducible expression.
Depositing lab: Stephen Taylor. Depositing organization: University of Manchester. Publication: Sgo1 establishes the centromeric cohesion protection mechanism in G2 before subsequent Bub1-dependent recruitment in mitosis. Perera D, Taylor SS. J Cell Sci. 2010 Mar 1;123(Pt 5):653-9. doi: 10.1242/jcs.059501. Epub 2010 Feb 2. PubMed 20124418.
Backbone
  Vector backbone: pcDNA5/FRT/TO
  Backbone manufacturer: Invitrogen
  Vector type: Mammalian Expression
  Selectable markers: Hygromycin
Growth in bacteria
  Bacterial resistance: Ampicillin, 100 μg/mL
  Growth temperature: 37°C
  Growth strain: DH5alpha
  Copy number: High Copy
Gene/Insert
  Gene/Insert name: Bub1
  Species: H. sapiens (human)
  Entrez Gene: BUB1 (a.k.a. BUB1A, BUB1L, hBUB1)
  Promoter: hybrid human cytomegalovirus (CMV)/TetO2 promoter
  Tag / fusion protein: EmGFP (N terminal on insert)
  Cloning method: Unknown
  Sequencing primers: 5′ CMV-F; 3′ BGH-rev
Terms and licenses: Academic/Nonprofit Terms; Industry Terms: Not Available to Industry
How to cite: pcDNA5 FRT TO GFP hBub1 WT was a gift from Stephen Taylor (Addgene plasmid # 59812 ; http://n2t.net/addgene:59812 ; RRID:Addgene_59812)
