>Addgene plasmid #59812 | pcDNA5 FRT TO GFP hBub1 WT | addgene partial sequence | sequence record 96408 | EGFP-C 5'-CATGGTCCTGCTGGAGTTCGTG-3'
GCTCGAGGGATCCGACACCCCGGAAAATGTCCTTCAGATGCTTGAAGCCCACATGCAGAGCTACAAGGGC
AATGACCCTCTTGGTGAATGGGAAAGATACATACAGTGGGTAGAAGAGAATTTTCCTGAGAATAAAGAAT
ACTTGATAACTTTACTAGAACATTTAATGAAGGAATTTTTAGATAAGAAGAAATACCACAATGACCCAAG
ATTCATCAGTTATTGTTTAAAATTTGCTGAGTACAACAGTGACCTCCATCAATTTTTTGAGTTTCTGTAC
AACCATGGGATTGGAACCCTGTCATCCCCTCTGTACATTGCCTGGGCGGGGCATCTGGAAGCCCAAGGAG
AGCTGCAGCATGCCAGTGCTGTCCTTCAGAGAGGAATTCAAAACCAGGCTGAACCCAGAGAGTTCCTGCA
ACAACAATACAGGTTATTTCAGACACGCCTCACTGAAACCCATTTGCCAGCTCAAGCTAGAACCTCAGAA
CCTCTGCATAATGTTCAGGTTTTAAATCAAATGATAACATCAAAATCAAATCCAGGAAATAACATGGCCT
GCATTTCTAAGAATCAGGGTTCAGAGCTTTCTGGAGTGATATCTTCAGCTTGTGATAAAGAGTCAAATAT
GGAACGAAGAGTGATCACGATTTCTAAATCAGAATATTCTGTGCACTCATCTTTGGCATCCAAAGTTGAT
GTTGAGCAGGTTGTTATGTATTGCAAGGAGAAGCTTATTCGTGGGGAATCAGAATTTTCCTTTGAAGAAT
TGAGAGCCCAGAAATACAATCAACGGAGAAAGCATGAGCAAT
