>Addgene plasmid #59812 | pcDNA5 FRT TO GFP hBub1 WT | addgene partial sequence | sequence record 96413 | BGH-rev 5'-TAGAAGGCACAGTCGAGG-3'
GTTTTTTTTTTTTTTTTTTTTTTTTTTTTTTTTACAGGGGAAATATTCCAGGGGGATTTATTTTTAACAA
ACATTTACATAAACAATAAATGAAAAAAAAACAGGTTTAAAGGGAGCAGATTCATATTTACAGGGGGATT
TTTAAGGACTGGCTATATCCAAATTTTATTTTCGTGAACGCTTACATTCTAAGAGCAGTACAATTAGCCT
ATTACGTAGGGCCCTAATCTTGTTAGTATAGTGTTGTTGAAATACTTTCTTCAGCTTTTGCCTTAACAAA
TCCAAAGATGGAAGATGATGACAATCTGGAATATTCAACATAACATGAAAAAATTCATTCCACATATCCA
AATGAGGAAGCCTTCTAAAAAGACCTTCAGGCTTACACTCTCCTCCTTCATTTTTCACTTTCATGTAAGT
GCCAAAGAGCATGCAATATACTGTTGCAGCAACCCCAAAGTAATCGATCTGGTAGTTCCATGGTTTGTTG
CTGAGCATCTCAACACACTGAAAACCAGATGTTTCACACTTTGCTGTGAATATAGTTCCTTTTGGAAAAA
GTTTCATATCTATACTCTGACCCAGGTCAATCAGTGCCAAGCCAGCAGATAAATCATCTTCATCATCCTG
TTCCAAAAATCCGTTTCCAAGTATGAAA
